Addgene plasmid #42381: DDX10A
Purpose: Bacterial expression for structure determination; may not be full ORF
Depositing lab: Nicola Burgess-Brown. Depositing organization: University of Oxford.
Backbone
  Vector backbone: pNIC28-Bsa4
  Backbone manufacturer: SGC
  Vector type: Bacterial Expression
Growth in bacteria
  Bacterial resistance: Kanamycin, 50 μg/mL
  Growth temperature: 37°C
  Growth strain: Mach1 ;
  Copy number: High Copy
Gene/Insert
  Gene/Insert name: DDX10A (alt names: DDX10; gi|13514831; PDB:2PL3)
  Species: H. sapiens (human)
  Insert size (bp): 802
  Mutation: See Comments
  GenBank ID: DDX10 gi|13514831
  Entrez Gene: DDX10 (a.k.a. Dbp4, HRH-J8)
  Tag / fusion protein: His6-TEV (N terminal on insert)
  Cloning method: Ligation Independent Cloning
  Sequencing primers: 5′ T7; 3′ T7-term
Terms and licenses: Academic/Nonprofit Terms; Industry Terms: Not Available to Industry
Depositor comments: http://www.thesgc.org/structures/2PL3/ Use BL21(DE3)-R3-pRARE2 strain for expression.
How to cite: DDX10A was a gift from Nicola Burgess-Brown (Addgene plasmid # 42381 ; http://n2t.net/addgene:42381 ; RRID:Addgene_42381)
