[The description below was written by a language model from this plasmid's Addgene catalogue record.]
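Description:
DDX10A is a bacterial expression plasmid built on the pNIC28-Bsa4 backbone from the SGC, made to produce a fragment of the human DEAD-box RNA helicase DDX10 (also known as Dbp4 or HRH-J8) for structure determination. It is maintained in E. coli as a high-copy plasmid under kanamycin selection. The record does not list the origin of replication or the promoter. The recommended sequencing primers are T7 and T7-terminator, and the depositor advises expression in a BL21(DE3)-derived strain. Both details point to a T7 promoter/terminator cassette driven by T7 RNA polymerase supplied by the host. That strain also carries a rare-codon tRNA plasmid, which helps with translation of human coding sequences in bacteria.

The insert is about 800 bp and was introduced by ligation-independent cloning. The record notes that it may not be the full open reading frame, so it most likely encodes a domain-level construct rather than the whole helicase. The exact residue boundaries are not given. The mutation field only refers to the depositor comments, which describe no specific sequence changes. The protein is fused at its N-terminus to a hexahistidine tag followed by a TEV protease recognition site. This allows capture by immobilised metal affinity chromatography, after which the tag can be cleaved off to leave near-native protein. The construct is linked to a deposited crystal structure of DDX10. Its typical use is recombinant production of this DDX10 fragment for crystallography and related biophysical or biochemical studies. No feature table was supplied, so this description rests on the catalogue fields alone.
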