>Addgene plasmid #42381 | DDX10A | depositor partial sequence | sequence record 57214 | DDX10A sequence 802 bps
CATATGCACCATCATCATCATCATTCTTCTGGTGTAGATCTGGGTACCGAGAACCTGTACTTCCAATCCA
TGCAGGTCGAGCGCGAGAGTATCAGCCGCCTCATGCAGAACTATGAAAAGATAAATGTAAATGAAATCAC
AAGATTTTCAGATTTTCCCTTGTCCAAAAAAACATTGAAAGGTTTGCAAGAAGCTCAGTACCGTTTGGTG
ACTGAGATACAGAAGCAGACCATTGGATTGGCTTTGCAAGGTAAAGATGTACTTGGAGCGGCCAAAACTG
GATCTGGCAAGACTCTGGCTTTTCTTGTTCCAGTGCTGGAAGCCTTATATCGTCTGCAATGGACTTCAAC
AGATGGGCTGGGGGTTCTCATAATATCACCTACGAGAGAACTGGCCTATCAGACCTTTGAGGTTCTCCGA
AAAGTAGGAAAGAATCATGACTTCTCAGCTGGTCTCATCATTGGTGGAAAGGATCTAAAACACGAAGCTG
AGAGGATCAACAACATAAATATACTCGTGTGCACACCAGGTCGGCTTCTTCAACACATGGATGAAACAGT
ATCTTTTCATGCTACCGACCTCCAAATGTTAGTTCTTGATGAAGCAGATAGAATCTTGGATATGGGCTTT
GCTGATACCATGAATGCTGTTATTGAAAATCTCCCCAAGAAACGTCAGACTTTACTTTTCTCAGCAACAC
AAACTAAATCTGTAAAGGACCTTGCACGCTTGAGTTTGAAAAACCCTGAGTATGTCTGGGTTCATGAAAA
AGCATGACAGTAAAGGTGGATACGGATCCGAA
