>Addgene plasmid #42381 | DDX10A | addgene partial sequence | sequence record 59427 | T7 5'-TAATACGACTCACTATAGGG-3'
TTCCCTCTAGAAATAATTTTGTTTAACTTTAAGAAGGAGATATACATATGCACCATCATCATCATCATTC
TTCTGGTGTAGATCTGGGTACCGAGAACCTGTACTTCCAATCCATGCAGGTCGAGCGCGAGAGTATCAGC
CGCCTCATGCAGAACTATGAAAAGATAAATGTAAATGAAATCACAAGATTTTCAGATTTTCCCTTGTCCA
AAAAAACATTGAAAGGTTTGCAAGAAGCTCAGTACCGTTTGGTGACTGAGATACAGAAGCAGACCATTGG
ATTGGCTTTGCAAGGTAAAGATGTACTTGGAGCGGCCAAAACTGGATCTGGCAAGACTCTGGCTTTTCTT
GTTCCAGTGCTGGAAGCCTTATATCGTCTGCAATGGACTTCAACAGATGGGCTGGGGGTTCTCATAATAT
CACCTACGAGAGAACTGGCCTATCAGACCTTTGAGGTTCTCCGAAAAGTAGGAAAGAATCATGACTTCTC
AGCTGGTCTCATCATTGGTGGAAAGGATCTAAAACACGAAGCTGAGAGGATCAACAACATAAATATACTC
GTGTGCACACCAGGTCGGCTTCTTCAACACATGGATGAAACAGTATCTTTTCATGCTACCGACCTCCAAA
TGTTAGTTCTTGATGAAGCAGATAGAATCTTGGATATGGGCTTTGCTGATACCATGAATGCTGTTATTGA
AAATCTCCCCAAGAAACGTCAGACTTTACTTTTCTCAGCAACACAAACTAAATCTGTAAAGGACCTTGCA
CGCTTGAGTTTGAAAAACCCTGAGTATGTCTGGGTTCATGAAAAAGCATGACAGTAAAGGTGGATACGGA
TCCGAATTCGAGCTCCGTCGACAAGCTTGCGGCCGCACTCGAGCACCACCACCACCACCACTGAGATCCG
GCTGCTAACAAAGCCCGAAAGGAAGCTGAGTTGGCTGCTGCCACCGCTGA
